Addgene plasmid #141822: TFORF1377
Purpose: Lentiviral vector for overexpressing transcription factor ORFs with unique 24-bp barcodes. Barcodes facilitate identification of transcription factors in pooled screens.
Depositing lab: Feng Zhang. Depositing organization: Broad Institute. Publication: A transcription factor atlas of directed differentiation. Joung J, Ma S, Tay T, Geiger-Schuller KR, Kirchgatterer PC, Verdine VK, Guo B, Arias-Garcia MA, Allen WE, Singh A, Kuksenko O, Abudayyeh OO, Gootenberg JS, Fu Z, Macrae RK, Buenrostro JD, Regev A, Zhang F. Cell. 2023 Jan 5;186(1):209-229.e26. doi: 10.1016/j.cell.2022.11.026. PubMed 36608654.
Backbone
  Vector backbone: pLX_TRC317
  Backbone manufacturer: Broad Institute Genetic Perturbation Platform
  Backbone size w/o insert (bp): 8264
  Vector type: Mammalian Expression, Lentiviral
  Selectable markers: Puromycin
Growth in bacteria
  Bacterial resistance: Ampicillin, 100 μg/mL
  Growth temperature: 37°C
  Growth strain: NEB Stable
  Copy number: High Copy
Gene/Insert
  Gene/Insert name: ZNF148
  Species: H. sapiens (human)
  Insert size (bp): 2486
  Entrez Gene: ZNF148 (a.k.a. BERF-1, BFCOL1, GDACCF, HT-BETA, ZBP-89, ZFP148, pHZ-52)
  Promoter: EF1a
  Cloning method: Unknown
  Sequencing primers: 5′ GGGTGGAGACTGAAGTTAGGCCAG; 3′ CACATAGCGTAAAAGGAGCAACATAG
Terms and licenses: Academic/Nonprofit Terms; Industry Terms: Not Available to Industry
Depositor comments: NM_021964,ENST00000360647,ENST00000484491,ENST00000492394,ENST00000485866 . The transcription factor ORF portion of this plasmid was synthesized by Genewiz. Please test multiple small colonies in case of plasmid recombination. To make this collection available in a timely manner, a portion of this collection was not fully sequenced by Addgene. If an Addgene verified full plasmid sequence is not available, please contact us prior to placing an order to request the full sequence.
How to cite: TFORF1377 was a gift from Feng Zhang (Addgene plasmid # 141822 ; http://n2t.net/addgene:141822 ; RRID:Addgene_141822)
