[The description below was written by a language model from this plasmid's Addgene catalogue record and pLannotate feature annotations shown in this document.]
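Description:
TFORF1377 is a third-generation-style, self-inactivating lentiviral expression plasmid built on the pLX_TRC317 backbone. It carries the human transcription factor ZNF148 (also known as ZBP-89) as one member of a barcoded transcription factor ORF collection. In bacteria it is maintained through a high-copy ColE1/pUC-type origin and selected with ampicillin via the β-lactamase gene. An f1 origin and remnants of a lac/T7/T3 cloning region are also present in the backbone. The depositor notes that the plasmid can recombine, as lentiviral repeats often do, and it is grown in a recombination-tolerant strain.

The viral portion starts with an RSV promoter fused to a truncated HIV-1 5' LTR, which drives production of genomic RNA in packaging cells independently of Tat. This is followed by the Ψ packaging signal with a partial gag sequence, the Rev response element for nuclear export, and a cPPT/CTS to aid nuclear import of the reverse-transcribed genome. The ΔU3 3' LTR inactivates the viral promoter after integration, and an SV40 polyadenylation signal lies downstream of it.

There are two cassettes between the LTRs. An SV40 early promoter drives puromycin N-acetyltransferase for selecting transduced mammalian cells. The strong constitutive EF-1α promoter drives the synthesized ZNF148 ORF, with a WPRE downstream to enhance transcript stability and expression. No epitope tag or reporter is annotated. The record states that each construct carries a unique 24-bp barcode, but the feature table does not mark its position.

The vector is intended for ZNF148 overexpression. The barcode allows the factor to be identified in pooled screens, such as those for directed differentiation.
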