Features (pLannotate 1.2.2; 31 found; start..end, strand, type, name):
      5..231     +  promoter       RSV promoter: Rous sarcoma virus enhancer/promoter
    232..412     +  LTR            5' LTR (truncated): truncated 5' long terminal repeat (LTR) from HIV-1
    459..584     +  misc_feature   HIV-1 Ψ: packaging signal of human immunodeficiency virus type 1
    568..931     +  CDS            HIV-1 gag (fragment): gag protein from human immunodeficiency virus 1; gag
   1077..1310    +  misc_feature   RRE: The Rev response element (RRE) of HIV-1 allows for Rev-dependent mRNA export from the nucleus to the cytoplasm.
   1687..1713    +  CDS            Rev (fragment): human immunodeficiency virus 1 (HIV-1) Rev protein; rev; enhances nuclear export of unspliced and incompletely spliced viral mRNAs
   1720..1743    +  promoter       SV40 promoter (fragment): SV40 early promoter
   1744..1815    +  promoter       SV40 promoter (fragment): SV40 enhancer and early promoter
   1839..1974    +  rep_origin     SV40 ori: SV40 origin of replication
   2020..2616    +  CDS            PuroR (fragment): puromycin N-acetyltransferase; pac from Streptomyces; confers resistance to puromycin
   2665..2782    +  misc_feature   cPPT/CTS: central polypurine tract and central termination sequence of HIV-1
   2847..2913    +  CDS            small t antigen (fragment): SV40 (simian virus 40) small t antigen
   2920..4098    +  promoter       EF-1α promoter: strong constitutive promoter for human elongation factor EF-1α
   4115..6496    +  CDS            ZNF148: ZN148_HUMAN - Also known as ZBP89. Experimental evidence at protein level: Swiss-Prot protein existence level 1. Involved in transcriptional regulation. Represses the transcription of a number of genes including gastrin, stromelysin and enolase. Binds to the G-rich box in the enhancer region of these genes. From Homo sapiens (Human).
   6512..6565    +  promoter       U6 promoter (fragment): RNA polymerase III promoter for human U6 snRNA
   6607..7195    +  misc_feature   WPRE: woodchuck hepatitis virus posttranscriptional regulatory element
   7246..7265    +  misc_feature   cPPT/CTS (fragment): central polypurine tract and central termination sequence of HIV-1
   7267..7500    +  LTR            3' LTR (ΔU3): self-inactivating 3' long terminal repeat (LTR) from HIV-1
   7578..7699    +  polyA_signal   SV40 poly(A) signal: SV40 polyadenylation signal
   7739..7874    +  rep_origin     SV40 ori: SV40 origin of replication
   7895..7913    -  promoter       T7 promoter: promoter for bacteriophage T7 RNA polymerase
   7921..8076    +  CDS            lacZα (fragment): LacZα fragment of β-galactosidase; lacZ fragment
   8081..8509    +  rep_origin     f1 ori (sequence partly withheld): f1 bacteriophage origin of replication; arrow indicates direction of (+) strand synthesis
   8562..8666    +  promoter       AmpR promoter: bla
   8667..9527    +  CDS            AmpR: β-lactamase; bla; confers resistance to ampicillin, carbenicillin, and related antibiotics
   9698..10286   +  rep_origin     ori: high-copy-number ColE1/pMB1/pBR322/pUC origin of replication
  10469..10561   +  CDS            lacI (fragment): lac repressor; lacI; The lac repressor binds to the lac operator to inhibit transcription in E. coli. This inhibition can be relieved by adding lactose or isopropyl-β-D-thiogalactopyranoside (IPTG).
  10574..10595   +  protein_bind   CAP binding site: CAP binding activates transcription in the presence of cAMP. E. coli catabolite activator protein
  10610..10640   +  promoter       lac promoter: promoter for the E. coli lac operon
  10644..10666   +  protein_bind   lac operator (fragment): The lac repressor binds to the lac operator to inhibit transcription in E. coli. This inhibition can be relieved by adding lactose or isopropyl-β-D-thiogalactopyranoside (IPTG). lac repressor encoded by lacI
  10709..10727   +  promoter       T3 promoter: promoter for bacteriophage T3 RNA polymerase
>Addgene plasmid #141822 | TFORF1377 | addgene full sequence | sequence record 397942 | Addgene NGS Result
TTAATGTAGTCTTATGCAATACTCTTGTAGTCTTGCAACATGGTAACGATGAGTTAGCAACATGCCTTAC
AAGGAGAGAAAAAGCACCGTGCATGCCGATTGGTGGAAGTAAGGTGGTACGATCGTGCCTTATTAGGAAG
GCAACAGACGGGTCTGACATGGATTGGACGAACCACTGAATTGCCGCATTGCAGAGATATTGTATTTAAG
TGCCTAGCTCGATACATAAACGGGTCTCTCTGGTTAGACCAGATCTGAGCCTGGGAGCTCTCTGGCTAAC
TAGGGAACCCACTGCTTAAGCCTCAATAAAGCTTGCCTTGAGTGCTTCAAGTAGTGTGTGCCCGTCTGTT
GTGTGACTCTGGTAACTAGAGATCCCTCAGACCCTTTTAGTCAGTGTGGAAAATCTCTAGCAGTGGCGCC
CGAACAGGGACTTGAAAGCGAAAGGGAAACCAGAGGAGCTCTCTCGACGCAGGACTCGGCTTGCTGAAGC
GCGCACGGCAAGAGGCGAGGGGCGGCGACTGGTGAGTACGCCAAAAATTTTGACTAGCGGAGGCTAGAAG
GAGAGAGATGGGTGCGAGAGCGTCAGTATTAAGCGGGGGAGAATTAGATCGCGATGGGAAAAAATTCGGT
TAAGGCCAGGGGGAAAGAAAAAATATAAATTAAAACATATAGTATGGGCAAGCAGGGAGCTAGAACGATT
CGCAGTTAATCCTGGCCTGTTAGAAACATCAGAAGGCTGTAGACAAATACTGGGACAGCTACAACCATCC
CTTCAGACAGGATCAGAAGAACTTAGATCATTATATAATACAGTAGCAACCCTCTATTGTGTGCATCAAA
GGATAGAGATAAAAGACACCAAGGAAGCTTTAGACAAGATAGAGGAAGAGCAAAACAAAAGTAAGACCAC
CGCACAGCAAGCGGCCGCTGATCTTCAGACCTGGAGGAGGAGATATGAGGGACAATTGGAGAAGTGAATT
ATATAAATATAAAGTAGTAAAAATTGAACCATTAGGAGTAGCACCCACCAAGGCAAAGAGAAGAGTGGTG
CAGAGAGAAAAAAGAGCAGTGGGAATAGGAGCTTTGTTCCTTGGGTTCTTGGGAGCAGCAGGAAGCACTA
TGGGCGCAGCGTCAATGACGCTGACGGTACAGGCCAGACAATTATTGTCTGGTATAGTGCAGCAGCAGAA
CAATTTGCTGAGGGCTATTGAGGCGCAACAGCATCTGTTGCAACTCACAGTCTGGGGCATCAAGCAGCTC
CAGGCAAGAATCCTGGCTGTGGAAAGATACCTAAAGGATCAACAGCTCCTGGGGATTTGGGGTTGCTCTG
GAAAACTCATTTGCACCACTGCTGTGCCTTGGAATGCTAGTTGGAGTAATAAATCTCTGGAACAGATTTG
GAATCACACGACCTGGATGGAGTGGGACAGAGAAATTAACAATTACACAAGCTTAATACACTCCTTAATT
GAAGAATCGCAAAACCAGCAAGAAAAGAATGAACAAGAATTATTGGAATTAGATAAATGGGCAAGTTTGT
GGAATTGGTTTAACATAACAAATTGGCTGTGGTATATAAAATTATTCATAATGATAGTAGGAGGCTTGGT
AGGTTTAAGAATAGTTTTTGCTGTACTTTCTATAGTGAATAGAGTTAGGCAGGGATATTCACCATTATCG
TTTCAGACCCACCTCCCAACCCCGAGGGGACCCATGCATTGCATCTCAATTAGTCAGCAACCAGGTGTGG
AAAGTCCCCAGGCTCCCCAGCAGGCAGAAGTATGCAAAGCATGCGTCTCAATTAGTCAGCAACCATAGTC
CCGCCCCTAACTCCGCCCATCCCGCCCCTAACTCCGCCCAGTTCCGCCCATTCTCCGCCCCATGGCTGAC
TAATTTTTTTTATTTATGCAGAGGCCGAGGCCGCCTCGGCCTCTGAGCTATTCCAGAAGTAGTGAGGAGG
CTTTTTTGGAGGCCTAGGCTTTTGCAAAAAGCTTTCTAGAGGTACCACCGGAGCTTACCATGACCGAGTA
CAAGCCCACGGTGCGCCTCGCCACCCGCGACGACGTCCCCAGGGCCGTACGCACCCTCGCCGCCGCGTTC
GCCGACTACCCCGCCACGCGCCACACCGTCGATCCGGACCGCCACATCGAGCGGGTCACCGAGCTGCAAG
AACTCTTCCTCACGCGCGTCGGGCTCGACATCGGCAAGGTGTGGGTCGCGGACGACGGCGCCGCCGTGGC
GGTCTGGACCACGCCGGAGAGCGTCGAAGCGGGGGCGGTGTTCGCCGAGATCGGCCCGCGCATGGCCGAG
TTGAGCGGTTCCCGGCTGGCCGCGCAGCAACAGATGGAAGGCCTCCTGGCGCCGCACCGGCCCAAGGAGC
CCGCGTGGTTCCTGGCCACCGTCGGCGTCTCGCCCGACCACCAGGGCAAGGGTCTGGGCAGCGCCGTCGT
GCTCCCCGGAGTGGAGGCGGCCGAGCGCGCCGGGGTGCCCGCCTTCCTGGAGACCTCCGCGCCCCGCAAC
CTCCCCTTCTACGAGCGGCTCGGCTTCACCGTCACCGCCGACGTCGAGGTGCCCGAAGGACCGCGCACCT
GGTGCATGACCCGCAAGCCCGGTGCCAGTTAACGAATTCTAGATCTTGAGACAAATGGCAGTATTCATCC
ACAATTTTAAAAGAAAAGGGGGGATTGGGGGGTACAGTGCAGGGGAAAGAATAGTAGACATAATAGCAAC
AGACATACAAACTAAAGAATTACAAAAACAAATTACAAAAATTCAAAATTTTCGGGTTTATTACAGGGAC
AGCAGAGATCCACTTTGGCGCCGGCTCGAGGCCTGCAGGTGCAAAGATGGATAAAGTTTTAAACAGAGAG
GAATCTTTGCAGCTAATGGACCTTCTAGGTCTTGAAAGGAGTGGGAATTGGCTCCGGTGCCCGTCAGTGG
GCAGAGCGCACATCGCCCACAGTCCCCGAGAAGTTGGGGGGAGGGGTCGGCAATTGAACCGGTGCCTAGA
GAAGGTGGCGCGGGGTAAACTGGGAAAGTGATGTCGTGTACTGGCTCCGCCTTTTTCCCGAGGGTGGGGG
AGAACCGTATATAAGTGCAGTAGTCGCCGTGAACGTTCTTTTTCGCAACGGGTTTGCCGCCAGAACACAG
GTAAGTGCCGTGTGTGGTTCCCGCGGGCCTGGCCTCTTTACGGGTTATGGCCCTTGCGTGCCTTGAATTA
CTTCCACCTGGCTGCAGTACGTGATTCTTGATCCCGAGCTTCGGGTTGGAAGTGGGTGGGAGAGTTCGAG
GCCTTGCGCTTAAGGAGCCCCTTCGCCTCGTGCTTGAGTTGAGGCCTGGCCTGGGCGCTGGGGCCGCCGC
GTGCGAATCTGGTGGCACCTTCGCGCCTGTCTCGCTGCTTTCGATAAGTCTCTAGCCATTTAAAATTTTT
GATGACCTGCTGCGACGCTTTTTTTCTGGCAAGATAGTCTTGTAAATGCGGGCCAAGATCTGCACACTGG
TATTTCGGTTTTTGGGGCCGCGGGCGGCGACGGGGCCCGTGCGTCCCAGCGCACATGTTCGGCGAGGCGG
GGCCTGCGAGCGCGGCCACCGAGAATCGGACGGGGGTAGTCTCAAGCTGGCCGGCCTGCTCTGGTGCCTG
GCCTCGCGCCGCCGTGTATCGCCCCGCCCTGGGCGGCAAGGCTGGCCCGGTCGGCACCAGTTGCGTGAGC
GGAAAGATGGCCGCTTCCCGGCCCTGCTGCAGGGAGCTCAAAATGGAGGACGCGGCGCTCGGGAGAGCGG
GCGGGTGAGTCACCCACACAAAGGAAAAGGGCCTTTCCGTCCTCAGCCGTCGCTTCATGTGACTCCACGG
AGTACCGGGCGCCGTCCAGGCACCTCGATTAGTTCTCGAGCTTTTGGAGTACGTCGTCTTTAGGTTGGGG
GGAGGGGTTTTATGCGATGGAGTTTCCCCACACTGAGTGGGTGGAGACTGAAGTTAGGCCAGCTTGGCAC
TTGATGTAATTCTCCTTGGAATTTGCCCTTTTTGAGTTTGGATCTTGGTTCATTCTCAAGCCTCAGACAG
TGGTTCAAAGTTTTTTTCTTCCATTTCAGGTGTCGTGAGGCTAGCACCGCCACCATGAACATTGACGACA
AACTGGAAGGATTGTTTCTTAAATGTGGCGGCATAGACGAAATGCAGTCTTCCAGGACAATGGTTGTAAT
GGGTGGAGTGTCTGGCCAGTCTACTGTGTCTGGAGAGCTACAGGATTCAGTACTTCAAGATCGAAGTATG
CCTCACCAGGAGATCCTTGCTGCAGATGAAGTGTTACAAGAAAGTGAAATGAGACAACAGGATATGATAT
CACATGATGAACTCATGGTCCATGAGGAGACAGTGAAAAATGATGAAGAGCAGATGGAAACACATGAAAG
ACTTCCTCAAGGACTACAGTATGCACTTAATGTCCCTATAAGCGTAAAGCAGGAAATTACTTTTACTGAT
GTATCTGAGCAACTGATGAGAGACAAAAAACAAATCAGAGAGCCAGTAGACTTACAGAAAAAGAAGAAGC
GGAAACAACGTTCTCCCGCAAAAATCCTTACAATAAATGAGGATGGATCACTTGGTTTGAAAACCCCTAA
ATCTCACGTTTGTGAGCACTGCAATGCTGCCTTTAGAACGAACTATCACTTACAGAGACATGTCTTCATT
CATACAGGTGAAAAACCATTTCAATGTAGTCAATGTGACATGCGTTTCATACAGAAGTACCTGCTTCAGA
GACATGAGAAGATTCATACTGGTGAAAAACCATTTCGCTGTGATGAATGTGGTATGAGATTCATACAAAA
ATATCATATGGAAAGGCATAAGAGAACTCATAGTGGAGAAAAACCTTACCAGTGTGAATACTGTTTACAG
TATTTTTCCAGAACAGATCGTGTATTGAAACATAAACGTATGTGCCATGAAAATCATGACAAAAAACTAA
ATAGATGTGCCATCAAAGGTGGCCTTCTGACATCTGAGGAAGATTCTGGCTTTTCTACATCACCAAAAGA
CAACTCACTGCCAAAAAAGAAAAGGCAGAAAACGGAGAAAAAATCATCTGGAATGGACAAAGAGAGTGCT
TTGGACAAATCTGACCTGAAAAAAGACAAAAATGATTACTTGCCTCTTTATTCTTCAAGTACTAAAGTAA
AAGATGAGTATATGGTTGCAGAATATGCTGTTGAAATGCCACATTCGTCAGTTGGGGGCTCGCATTTAGA
AGATGCGTCAGGAGAAATACACCCACCTAAGTTAGTTCTCAAAAAAATTAATAGTAAGAGAAGTCTGAAA
CAGCCACTGGAGCAAAATCAAACAATTTCACCTTTATCCACATATGAAGAGAGCAAAGTTTCAAAGTATG
CTTTTGAACTTGTGGATAAACAGGCTTTACTGGACTCAGAAGGCAATGCTGACATTGATCAGGTTGATAA
TTTGCAGGAGGGGCCCAGTAAACCTGTGCATAGTAGTACTAATTATGATGATGCCATGCAGTTTTTGAAG
AAGAAGCGGTATCTTCAAGCAGCAAGTAACAACAGCAGGGAATATGCGCTGAATGTGGGTACCATAGCTT
CTCAGCCTTCTGTAACACAAGCAGCTGTGGCAAGTGTCATTGATGAAAGTACCACGGCATCCATATTAGA
GTCACAGGCACTGAATGTGGAGATTAAGAGTAATCATGACAAAAATGTTATTCCAGATGAGGTACTGCAG
ACTCTGTTGGATCATTATTCCCACAAAGCTAATGGACAGCATGAGATATCCTTCAGTGTTGCAGATACTG
AAGTGACTTCTAGCATATCAATAAATTCTTCAGAAGTACCAGAGGTCACCCCGTCAGAGAATGTTGGATC
AAGCTCCCAAGCATCCTCATCAGATAAAGCCAACATGTTGCAGGAATACTCCAAGTTTCTGCAGCAGGCT
TTGGACAGAACTAGCCAAAATGATGCCTATTTGAATAGCCCGAGCCTTAACTTTGTGACTGATAACCAGA
CCCTCCCAAATCAGCCAGCATTCTCTTCCATAGACAAGCAGGTCTATGCCACCATGCCCATCAATAGCTT
TCGATCAGGAATGAATTCTCCACTAAGAACAACTCCAGATAAGTCCCACTTTGGACTAATAGTTGGTGAT
TCACAGCACTCATTTCCCTTTTCAGGTGATGAGACAAACCATGCTTCTGCCACATCAACACAGGACTTTC
TGGATCAAGTGACTTCTCAGAAGAAAGCTGAGGCCCAGCCTGTCCACCAAGCTTACCAAATGAGCTCCTT
TGAACAGCCCTTCCGTGCTCCCTATCATGGATCAAGAGCTGGAATAGCTACTCAATTTAGCACTGCCAAT
GGACAGGTGAACCTTCGGGGACCAGGGACAAGTGCTGAATTTTCAGAATTTCCCTTGGTGAATGTAAATG
ATAATAGAGCTGGGATGACATCTTCACCTGATGCCACAACTGGCCAGACTTTTGGCTAGTAATGAACTAG
TCCGTAACTTGAAAGTATTTCGATTTCTTGGCTTTATATATCTTGTGGAAAGGACGAGCCGCTGCGCGTC
ACTCCATCTACACGCGTTAAGTCGACAATCAACCTCTGGATTACAAAATTTGTGAAAGATTGACTGGTAT
TCTTAACTATGTTGCTCCTTTTACGCTATGTGGATACGCTGCTTTAATGCCTTTGTATCATGCTATTGCT
TCCCGTATGGCTTTCATTTTCTCCTCCTTGTATAAATCCTGGTTGCTGTCTCTTTATGAGGAGTTGTGGC
CCGTTGTCAGGCAACGTGGCGTGGTGTGCACTGTGTTTGCTGACGCAACCCCCACTGGTTGGGGCATTGC
CACCACCTGTCAGCTCCTTTCCGGGACTTTCGCTTTCCCCCTCCCTATTGCCACGGCGGAACTCATCGCC
GCCTGCCTTGCCCGCTGCTGGACAGGGGCTCGGCTGTTGGGCACTGACAATTCCGTGGTGTTGTCGGGGA
AATCATCGTCCTTTCCTTGGCTGCTCGCCTGTGTTGCCACCTGGATTCTGCGCGGGACGTCCTTCTGCTA
CGTCCCTTCGGCCCTCAATCCAGCGGACCTTCCTTCCCGCGGCCTGCTGCCGGCTCTGCGGCCTCTTCCG
CGTCTTCGCCTTCGCCCTCAGACGAGTCGGATCTCCCTTTGGGCCGCCTCCCCGCGTCGACTTTAAGACC
AATGACTTACAAGGCAGCTGTAGATCTTAGCCACTTTTTAAAAGAAAAGGGGGGACTGGAAGGGCTAATT
CACTCCCAACGAAGACAAGATCTGCTTTTTGCTTGTACTGGGTCTCTCTGGTTAGACCAGATCTGAGCCT
GGGAGCTCTCTGGCTAACTAGGGAACCCACTGCTTAAGCCTCAATAAAGCTTGCCTTGAGTGCTTCAAGT
AGTGTGTGCCCGTCTGTTGTGTGACTCTGGTAACTAGAGATCCCTCAGACCCTTTTAGTCAGTGTGGAAA
ATCTCTAGCAGTACGTATAGTAGTTCATGTCATCTTATTATTCAGTATTTATAACTTGCAAAGAAATGAA
TATCAGAGAGTGAGAGGAACTTGTTTATTGCAGCTTATAATGGTTACAAATAAAGCAATAGCATCACAAA
TTTCACAAATAAAGCATTTTTTTCACTGCATTCTAGTTGTGGTTTGTCCAAACTCATCAATGTATCTTAT
CATGTCTGGCTCTAGCTATCCCGCCCCTAACTCCGCCCATCCCGCCCCTAACTCCGCCCAGTTCCGCCCA
TTCTCCGCCCCATGGCTGACTAATTTTTTTTATTTATGCAGAGGCCGAGGCCGCCTCGGCCTCTGAGCTA
TTCCAGAAGTAGTGAGGAGGCTTTTTTGGAGGCCTAGGGACGTACCCAATTCGCCCTATAGTGAGTCGTA
TTACGCGCGCTCACTGGCCGTCGTTTTACAACGTCGTGACTGGGAAAACCCTGGCGTTACCCAACTTAAT
CGCCTTGCAGCACATCCCCCTTTCGCCAGCTGGCGTAATAGCGAAGAGGCCCGCACCGATCGCCCTTCCC
AACAGTTGCGCAGCCTGAATGGCGAATGGG
[124 nt withheld, positions 8081-8204]
C
[91 nt withheld, positions 8206-8296]
A
[49 nt withheld, positions 8298-8346]
CCTTTGACGTTGGAGTCCACGTTCTTT
[37 nt withheld, positions 8374-8410]
ACCCTATCTCGGTCTATTCTTTTGATTTATAAGGGATTTTGCCGATTTCGGCCTATTGGTTAAAAAATGA
GCTGATTTAACAAAAATTTAACGCGAATTTTAACAAAATATTAACGCTTACAATTTAGGTGGCACTTTTC
GGGGAAATGTGCGCGGAACCCCTATTTGTTTATTTTTCTAAATACATTCAAATATGTATCCGCTCATGAG
ACAATAACCCTGATAAATGCTTCAATAATATTGAAAAAGGAAGAGTATGAGTATTCAACATTTCCGTGTC
GCCCTTATTCCCTTTTTTGCGGCATTTTGCCTTCCTGTTTTTGCTCACCCAGAAACGCTGGTGAAAGTAA
AAGATGCTGAAGATCAGTTGGGTGCACGAGTGGGTTACATCGAACTGGATCTCAACAGCGGTAAGATCCT
TGAGAGTTTTCGCCCCGAAGAACGTTTTCCAATGATGAGCACTTTTAAAGTTCTGCTATGTGGCGCGGTA
TTATCCCGTATTGACGCCGGGCAAGAGCAACTCGGTCGCCGCATACACTATTCTCAGAATGACTTGGTTG
AGTACTCACCAGTCACAGAAAAGCATCTTACGGATGGCATGACAGTAAGAGAATTATGCAGTGCTGCCAT
AACCATGAGTGATAACACTGCGGCCAACTTACTTCTGACAACGATCGGAGGACCGAAGGAGCTAACCGCT
TTTTTGCACAACATGGGGGATCATGTAACTCGCCTTGATCGTTGGGAACCGGAGCTGAATGAAGCCATAC
CAAACGACGAGCGTGACACCACGATGCCTGTAGCAATGGCAACAACGTTGCGCAAACTATTAACTGGCGA
ACTACTTACTCTAGCTTCCCGGCAACAATTAATAGACTGGATGGAGGCGGATAAAGTTGCAGGACCACTT
CTGCGCTCGGCCCTTCCGGCTGGCTGGTTTATTGCTGATAAATCTGGAGCCGGTGAGCGTGGGTCTCGCG
GTATCATTGCAGCACTGGGGCCAGATGGTAAGCCCTCCCGTATCGTAGTTATCTACACGACGGGGAGTCA
GGCAACTATGGATGAACGAAATAGACAGATCGCTGAGATAGGTGCCTCACTGATTAAGCATTGGTAACTG
TCAGACCAAGTTTACTCATATATACTTTAGATTGATTTAAAACTTCATTTTTAATTTAAAAGGATCTAGG
TGAAGATCCTTTTTGATAATCTCATGACCAAAATCCCTTAACGTGAGTTTTCGTTCCACTGAGCGTCAGA
CCCCGTAGAAAAGATCAAAGGATCTTCTTGAGATCCTTTTTTTCTGCGCGTAATCTGCTGCTTGCAAACA
AAAAAACCACCGCTACCAGCGGTGGTTTGTTTGCCGGATCAAGAGCTACCAACTCTTTTTCCGAAGGTAA
CTGGCTTCAGCAGAGCGCAGATACCAAATACTGTTCTTCTAGTGTAGCCGTAGTTAGGCCACCACTTCAA
GAACTCTGTAGCACCGCCTACATACCTCGCTCTGCTAATCCTGTTACCAGTGGCTGCTGCCAGTGGCGAT
AAGTCGTGTCTTACCGGGTTGGACTCAAGACGATAGTTACCGGATAAGGCGCAGCGGTCGGGCTGAACGG
GGGGTTCGTGCACACAGCCCAGCTTGGAGCGAACGACCTACACCGAACTGAGATACCTACAGCGTGAGCT
ATGAGAAAGCGCCACGCTTCCCGAAGGGAGAAAGGCGGACAGGTATCCGGTAAGCGGCAGGGTCGGAACA
GGAGAGCGCACGAGGGAGCTTCCAGGGGGAAACGCCTGGTATCTTTATAGTCCTGTCGGGTTTCGCCACC
TCTGACTTGAGCGTCGATTTTTGTGATGCTCGTCAGGGGGGCGGAGCCTATGGAAAAACGCCAGCAACGC
GGCCTTTTTACGGTTCCTGGCCTTTTGCTGGCCTTTTGCTCACATGTTCTTTCCTGCGTTATCCCCTGAT
TCTGTGGATAACCGTATTACCGCCTTTGAGTGAGCTGATACCGCTCGCCGCAGCCGAACGACCGAGCGCA
GCGAGTCAGTGAGCGAGGAAGCGGAAGAGCGCCCAATACGCAAACCGCCTCTCCCCGCGCGTTGGCCGAT
TCATTAATGCAGCTGGCACGACAGGTTTCCCGACTGGAAAGCGGGCAGTGAGCGCAACGCAATTAATGTG
AGTTAGCTCACTCATTAGGCACCCCAGGCTTTACACTTTATGCTTCCGGCTCGTATGTTGTGTGGAATTG
TGAGCGGATAACAATTTCACACAGGAAACAGCTATGACCATGATTACGCCAAGCGCGCAATTAACCCTCA
CTAAAGGGAACAAAAGCTGGAGCTGCAAGC
