>Addgene plasmid #141822 | TFORF1377 | depositor partial sequence | sequence record 277603 | Insert
ACCGCCACCATGAACATTGACGACAAACTGGAAGGATTGTTTCTTAAATGTGGCGGCATAGACGAAATGC
AGTCTTCCAGGACAATGGTTGTAATGGGTGGAGTGTCTGGCCAGTCTACTGTGTCTGGAGAGCTACAGGA
TTCAGTACTTCAAGATCGAAGTATGCCTCACCAGGAGATCCTTGCTGCAGATGAAGTGTTACAAGAAAGT
GAAATGAGACAACAGGATATGATATCACATGATGAACTCATGGTCCATGAGGAGACAGTGAAAAATGATG
AAGAGCAGATGGAAACACATGAAAGACTTCCTCAAGGACTACAGTATGCACTTAATGTCCCTATAAGCGT
AAAGCAGGAAATTACTTTTACTGATGTATCTGAGCAACTGATGAGAGACAAAAAACAAATCAGAGAGCCA
GTAGACTTACAGAAAAAGAAGAAGCGGAAACAACGTTCTCCCGCAAAAATCCTTACAATAAATGAGGATG
GATCACTTGGTTTGAAAACCCCTAAATCTCACGTTTGTGAGCACTGCAATGCTGCCTTTAGAACGAACTA
TCACTTACAGAGACATGTCTTCATTCATACAGGTGAAAAACCATTTCAATGTAGTCAATGTGACATGCGT
TTCATACAGAAGTACCTGCTTCAGAGACATGAGAAGATTCATACTGGTGAAAAACCATTTCGCTGTGATG
AATGTGGTATGAGATTCATACAAAAATATCATATGGAAAGGCATAAGAGAACTCATAGTGGAGAAAAACC
TTACCAGTGTGAATACTGTTTACAGTATTTTTCCAGAACAGATCGTGTATTGAAACATAAACGTATGTGC
CATGAAAATCATGACAAAAAACTAAATAGATGTGCCATCAAAGGTGGCCTTCTGACATCTGAGGAAGATT
CTGGCTTTTCTACATCACCAAAAGACAACTCACTGCCAAAAAAGAAAAGGCAGAAAACGGAGAAAAAATC
ATCTGGAATGGACAAAGAGAGTGCTTTGGACAAATCTGACCTGAAAAAAGACAAAAATGATTACTTGCCT
CTTTATTCTTCAAGTACTAAAGTAAAAGATGAGTATATGGTTGCAGAATATGCTGTTGAAATGCCACATT
CGTCAGTTGGGGGCTCGCATTTAGAAGATGCGTCAGGAGAAATACACCCACCTAAGTTAGTTCTCAAAAA
AATTAATAGTAAGAGAAGTCTGAAACAGCCACTGGAGCAAAATCAAACAATTTCACCTTTATCCACATAT
GAAGAGAGCAAAGTTTCAAAGTATGCTTTTGAACTTGTGGATAAACAGGCTTTACTGGACTCAGAAGGCA
ATGCTGACATTGATCAGGTTGATAATTTGCAGGAGGGGCCCAGTAAACCTGTGCATAGTAGTACTAATTA
TGATGATGCCATGCAGTTTTTGAAGAAGAAGCGGTATCTTCAAGCAGCAAGTAACAACAGCAGGGAATAT
GCGCTGAATGTGGGTACCATAGCTTCTCAGCCTTCTGTAACACAAGCAGCTGTGGCAAGTGTCATTGATG
AAAGTACCACGGCATCCATATTAGAGTCACAGGCACTGAATGTGGAGATTAAGAGTAATCATGACAAAAA
TGTTATTCCAGATGAGGTACTGCAGACTCTGTTGGATCATTATTCCCACAAAGCTAATGGACAGCATGAG
ATATCCTTCAGTGTTGCAGATACTGAAGTGACTTCTAGCATATCAATAAATTCTTCAGAAGTACCAGAGG
TCACCCCGTCAGAGAATGTTGGATCAAGCTCCCAAGCATCCTCATCAGATAAAGCCAACATGTTGCAGGA
ATACTCCAAGTTTCTGCAGCAGGCTTTGGACAGAACTAGCCAAAATGATGCCTATTTGAATAGCCCGAGC
CTTAACTTTGTGACTGATAACCAGACCCTCCCAAATCAGCCAGCATTCTCTTCCATAGACAAGCAGGTCT
ATGCCACCATGCCCATCAATAGCTTTCGATCAGGAATGAATTCTCCACTAAGAACAACTCCAGATAAGTC
CCACTTTGGACTAATAGTTGGTGATTCACAGCACTCATTTCCCTTTTCAGGTGATGAGACAAACCATGCT
TCTGCCACATCAACACAGGACTTTCTGGATCAAGTGACTTCTCAGAAGAAAGCTGAGGCCCAGCCTGTCC
ACCAAGCTTACCAAATGAGCTCCTTTGAACAGCCCTTCCGTGCTCCCTATCATGGATCAAGAGCTGGAAT
AGCTACTCAATTTAGCACTGCCAATGGACAGGTGAACCTTCGGGGACCAGGGACAAGTGCTGAATTTTCA
GAATTTCCCTTGGTGAATGTAAATGATAATAGAGCTGGGATGACATCTTCACCTGATGCCACAACTGGCC
AGACTTTTGGCTAGTAATGAACTAGTCCGTAACTTGAAAGTATTTCGATTTCTTGGCTTTATATATCTTG
TGGAAAGGACGAGCCGCTGCGCGTCACTCCATCTAC
