>Addgene plasmid #141822 | TFORF1377 | depositor partial sequence | sequence record 277604 | Barcode
GCCGCTGCGCGTCACTCCATCTAC
